Addgene plasmid #57239: PS-CFP2-MCPB2-N-18
Purpose: Localization: Mannosidase/Golgi, Excitation: 400 / 490, Emission: 468 / 511
Depositing lab: Michael Davidson. Depositing organization: Florida State University, Tallahassee.
Backbone
  Vector backbone: PS-CFP2-N1
  Backbone size w/o insert (bp): 4750
  Vector type: Mammalian Expression
  Selectable markers: Neomycin (select with G418)
Growth in bacteria
  Bacterial resistance: Kanamycin, 50 μg/mL
  Growth temperature: 37°C
  Growth strain: DH5alpha
  Copy number: High Copy
Gene/Insert
  Gene/Insert name: MCPB2 (alt names: Mouse capping protein beta 2; NM_009798.4)
  Species: M. musculus (mouse)
  Promoter: CMV
  Tag / fusion protein: PS-CFP2 (C terminal on backbone)
  Cloning method: Unknown
  Sequencing primers: 5′ CMV-F; 3′ SV40pA-R
Terms and licenses: Academic/Nonprofit Terms; Industry Terms
Depositor comments: . Excitation = 400 / 490; Emission = 468 / 511
How to cite: PS-CFP2-MCPB2-N-18 was a gift from Michael Davidson (Addgene plasmid # 57239 ; http://n2t.net/addgene:57239 ; RRID:Addgene_57239)
