[The description below was written by a language model from this plasmid's Addgene catalogue record and pLannotate feature annotations shown in this document.]
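Description:
PS-CFP2-MCPB2-N-18 is a mammalian expression plasmid built on the PS-CFP2-N1 backbone, encoding mouse F-actin capping protein beta 2 (Capzb) fused at its C terminus to the photoswitchable fluorescent protein PS-CFP2. The fusion is driven by the human cytomegalovirus immediate early enhancer and promoter. The capping protein coding region comes first, followed by a short linker derived from the residual multiple cloning site (the "18" in the name probably refers to linker length, though the record does not say so), then the mammalian codon-optimized PS-CFP2 open reading frame and an SV40 polyadenylation signal. PS-CFP2 converts from cyan to green emission upon illumination, which matches the paired excitation and emission values listed (400/490 and 468/511 nm).

The plasmid replicates in bacteria at high copy from a ColE1/pUC-type origin and also carries an f1 phage origin. A single NeoR/KanR (Tn5 aminoglycoside phosphotransferase) cassette serves both hosts. A bacterial promoter drives kanamycin resistance in E. coli, while the SV40 early promoter and HSV TK polyadenylation signal allow G418 selection of stably transfected mammalian cells. The short ble, bGH poly(A), large T antigen and extra ori fragments in the annotation appear to be partial matches within backbone sequence rather than functional parts.

The catalogue purpose line gives the localization as "Mannosidase/Golgi", which does not fit the insert. Both the insert name and the annotated coding sequence identify an actin filament barbed-end capping protein, so a cytoskeletal distribution would be expected. The automated annotation matched the rat orthologue, whereas the catalogue gives mouse as the source. The construct is suited to live-cell imaging and to photoconversion-based tracking of capping protein dynamics.
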