Features (pLannotate 1.2.2; 17 found; start..end, strand, type, name):
      1..304     +  enhancer       CMV enhancer: human cytomegalovirus immediate early enhancer
    305..508     +  promoter       CMV promoter: human cytomegalovirus (CMV) immediate early promoter
    543..1358    +  CDS            Capzb (sequence withheld): CAPZB_RAT - Experimental evidence at protein level: Swiss-Prot protein existence level 1. F-actin-capping proteins bind in a Ca(2+)-independent manner to the fast growing ends of actin filaments (barbed end) thereby blocking the exchange of subunits at these ends. Unlike other capping proteins (such as gelsolin and severin), these proteins do not sever actin filaments. Plays a role in the regulation of cell morphology and cytoskeletal organization (By similarity). From Rattus norvegicus (Rat).
   1379..1405    +  misc_feature   MCS (fragment): multiple cloning site
   1413..2129    +  CDS            PS-CFP2: photoswitchable cyan-to-green fluorescent protein mammalian codon-optimized
   2146..2229    +  CDS            large T antigen (fragment): large T antigen from SV40 (simian virus 40)
   2252..2373    +  polyA_signal   SV40 poly(A) signal: SV40 polyadenylation signal
   2407..2835    -  rep_origin     f1 ori (sequence partly withheld): f1 bacteriophage origin of replication; arrow indicates direction of (+) strand synthesis
   2862..2966    +  promoter       AmpR promoter: bla
   2968..3325    +  promoter       SV40 promoter: SV40 enhancer and early promoter
   3360..4154    +  CDS            NeoR/KanR: aminoglycoside phosphotransferase from Tn5; aph(3')-II (or nptII); confers resistance to neomycin, kanamycin, and G418 (Geneticin®)
   4175..4327    +  CDS            ble (fragment): BLE_KLEPN - Experimental evidence at protein level: Swiss-Prot protein existence level 1. Binding protein with a strong affinity to the bleomycin family of antibiotics. Binds to CL990; an antimitotic-antibiotic compound. From Klebsiella pneumoniae.
   4386..4433    +  polyA_signal   HSV TK poly(A) signal: herpes simplex virus thymidine kinase polyadenylation signal (Cole and Stacy, 1985)
   4524..4540    -  polyA_signal   bGH poly(A) signal (fragment): bovine growth hormone polyadenylation signal
   4762..4971    +  rep_origin     ori (fragment): high-copy-number ColE1/pMB1/pBR322/pUC origin of replication
   5127..5715    +  rep_origin     ori: high-copy-number ColE1/pMB1/pBR322/pUC origin of replication
   5830..5889    +  enhancer       CMV enhancer (fragment): human cytomegalovirus immediate early enhancer
>Addgene plasmid #57239 | PS-CFP2-MCPB2-N-18 | addgene full sequence | sequence record 221551 | Addgene NGS Result
CGTTACATAACTTACGGTAAATGGCCCGCCTGGCTGACCGCCCAACGACCCCCGCCCATTGACGTCAATA
ATGACGTATGTTCCCATAGTAACGCCAATAGGGACTTTCCATTGACGTCAATGGGTGGAGTATTTACGGT
AAACTGCCCACTTGGCAGTACATCAAGTGTATCATATGCCAAGTACGCCCCCTATTGACGTCAATGACGG
TAAATGGCCCGCCTGGCATTATGCCCAGTACATGACCTTATGGGACTTTCCTACTTGGCAGTACATCTAC
GTATTAGTCATCGCTATTACCATGGTGATGCGGTTTTGGCAGTACATCAATGGGCGTGGATAGCGGTTTG
ACTCACGGGGATTTCCAAGTCTCCACCCCATTGACGTCAATGGGAGTTTGTTTTGGCACCAAAATCAACG
GGACTTTCCAAAATGTCGTAACAACTCCGCCCCATTGACGCAAATGGGCGGTAGGCGTGTACGGTGGGAG
GTCTATATAAGCAGAGCTGGTTTAGTGAACCGTCAGATCCGCTAGCGCCACC
[816 nt withheld, positions 543-1358]
AGTCGCGGAGGCAGTGGTGGGGTACCGCGGGCCCGGGATCCACCGGTCGCCACCATGAGCAAGGGCGCCG
AGCTGTTCACCGGCATCGTGCCCATCCTGATCGAGCTGAATGGCGATGTGAATGGCCACAAGTTCAGCGT
GAGCGGCGAGGGCGAGGGCGATGCCACCTACGGCAAGCTGACCCTGAAGTTCATCTGCACCACCGGCAAG
CTGCCTGTGCCCTGGCCCACCCTGGTGGCCACCCTGAGCTACGGCGTGCAGTGCTTCTCACGCTACCCCG
ATCACATGAAGCAGCACGACTTCTTCAAGAGCGCCATGCCTGAGGGCTACATCCAGGAGCGCACCATCTT
CTTCGAGGATGACGGCAACTACAAGACGCGCGCCGAGGTGAAGTTCGAGGGCGATACCCTGGTGAGTCGC
ATCGAGCTGACCGGCACTGATTTCAAGGAGGATGGCAACATCCTGGGCAATAAGATGGAGTACAACTACA
ACGCCACCAATGTGTACATCGTGGCCGACAAGGCCAGGAATGGCATCAAGGTGAACTTCAAGGTCCGCCA
CAACATCAAGGATGGCAGCGTGCAGCTGGCCGACCACTACCAGCAGAATACCCCCATCGGCGATGGCCCT
GTGCTGCTGCCCGATAACCACTACCTGTCCACCCAGAGCGCCCTGTCCAAGGACCCCAACGAGAAGCGCG
ATCACATGATCTACCTCGAGTTCGTGACCGCCGCCGCCATCACCCACGGCATGGATGAGCTGTACAAGTA
AAGCGGCCGCGACTCTAGATCATAATCAGCCATACCACATTTGTAGAGGTTTTACTTGCTTTAAAAAACC
TCCCACACCTCCCCCTGAACCTGAAACATAAAATGAATGCAATTGTTGTTGTTAACTTGTTTATTGCAGC
TTATAATGGTTACAAATAAAGCAATAGCATCACAAATTTCACAAATAAAGCATTTTTTTCACTGCATTCT
AGTTGTGGTTTGTCCAAACTCATCAATGTATCTTAAGGCGTAAATTGTAAGCGTTAATATTTTGTTAAAA
TTCGCGTTAAATTTTTGTTAAATCAGCTCATTTTTTAACCAATAGGCCGAAATCGGCAAAATCCCTTATA
AATCAAAAGAATAGACCGAGATAGGGT
[37 nt withheld, positions 2506-2542]
AAAGAACGTGGACTCCAACGTCAAAGG
[49 nt withheld, positions 2570-2618]
T
[91 nt withheld, positions 2620-2710]
G
[124 nt withheld, positions 2712-2835]
CAGGTGGCACTTTTCGGGGAAATGTGCGCGGAACCCCTATTTGTTTATTTTTCTAAATACATTCAAATAT
GTATCCGCTCATGAGACAATAACCCTGATAAATGCTTCAATAATATTGAAAAAGGAAGAGTCCTGAGGCG
GAAAGAACCAGCTGTGGAATGTGTGTCAGTTAGGGTGTGGAAAGTCCCCAGGCTCCCCAGCAGGCAGAAG
TATGCAAAGCATGCATCTCAATTAGTCAGCAACCAGGTGTGGAAAGTCCCCAGGCTCCCCAGCAGGCAGA
AGTATGCAAAGCATGCATCTCAATTAGTCAGCAACCATAGTCCCGCCCCTAACTCCGCCCATCCCGCCCC
TAACTCCGCCCAGTTCCGCCCATTCTCCGCCCCATGGCTGACTAATTTTTTTTATTTATGCAGAGGCCGA
GGCCGCCTCGGCCTCTGAGCTATTCCAGAAGTAGTGAGGAGGCTTTTTTGGAGGCCTAGGCTTTTGCAAA
GATCGATCAAGAGACAGGATGAGGATCGTTTCGCATGATTGAACAAGATGGATTGCACGCAGGTTCTCCG
GCCGCTTGGGTGGAGAGGCTATTCGGCTATGACTGGGCACAACAGACAATCGGCTGCTCTGATGCCGCCG
TGTTCCGGCTGTCAGCGCAGGGGCGCCCGGTTCTTTTTGTCAAGACCGACCTGTCCGGTGCCCTGAATGA
ACTGCAAGACGAGGCAGCGCGGCTATCGTGGCTGGCCACGACGGGCGTTCCTTGCGCAGCTGTGCTCGAC
GTTGTCACTGAAGCGGGAAGGGACTGGCTGCTATTGGGCGAAGTGCCGGGGCAGGATCTCCTGTCATCTC
ACCTTGCTCCTGCCGAGAAAGTATCCATCATGGCTGATGCAATGCGGCGGCTGCATACGCTTGATCCGGC
TACCTGCCCATTCGACCACCAAGCGAAACATCGCATCGAGCGAGCACGTACTCGGATGGAAGCCGGTCTT
GTCGATCAGGATGATCTGGACGAAGAGCATCAGGGGCTCGCGCCAGCCGAACTGTTCGCCAGGCTCAAGG
CGAGCATGCCCGACGGCGAGGATCTCGTCGTGACCCATGGCGATGCCTGCTTGCCGAATATCATGGTGGA
AAATGGCCGCTTTTCTGGATTCATCGACTGTGGCCGGCTGGGTGTGGCGGACCGCTATCAGGACATAGCG
TTGGCTACCCGTGATATTGCTGAAGAGCTTGGCGGCGAATGGGCTGACCGCTTCCTCGTGCTTTACGGTA
TCGCCGCTCCCGATTCGCAGCGCATCGCCTTCTATCGCCTTCTTGACGAGTTCTTCTGAGCGGGACTCTG
GGGTTCGAAATGACCGACCAAGCGACGCCCAACCTGCCATCACGAGATTTCGATTCCACCGCCGCCTTCT
ATGAAAGGTTGGGCTTCGGAATCGTTTTCCGGGACGCCGGCTGGATGATCCTCCAGCGCGGGGATCTCAT
GCTGGAGTTCTTCGCCCACCCTAGGGGGAGGCTAACTGAAACACGGAAGGAGACAATACCGGAAGGAACC
CGCGCTATGACGGCAATAAAAAGACAGAATAAAACGCACGGTGTTGGGTCGTTTGTTCATAAACGCGGGG
TTCGGTCCCAGGGCTGGCACTCTGTCGATACCCCACCGAGACCCCATTGGGGCCAATACGCCCGCGTTTC
TTCCTTTTCCCCACCCCACCCCCCAAGTTCGGGTGAAGGCCCAGGGCTCGCAGCCAACGTCGGGGCGGCA
GGCCCTGCCATAGCCTCAGGTTACTCATATATACTTTAGATTGATTTAAAACTTCATTTTTAATTTAAAA
GGATCTAGGTGAAGATCCTTTTTGATAATCTCATGACCAAAATCCCTTAACGTGAGTTTTCGTTCCACTG
AGCGTCAGACCCCGTAGAAAAGATCAAAGGATCTTCTTGAGATCCTTTTTTTCTGCGCGTAATCTGCTGC
TTGCAAACAAAAAAACCACCGCTACCAGCGGTGGTTTGTTTGCCGGATCAAGAGCTACCAACTCTTTTTC
CGAAGGTAACTGGCTTCAGCAGAGCGCAGATACCAAATACTGTTCTTCTAGTGTAGCCGTAGTTAGGCCA
CCACTTCAAGAACTCTGTAGCACCGCCTACATACCTTACTCATATATACTTTAGATTGATTTAAAACTTC
ATTTTTAATTTAAAAGGATCTAGGTGAAGATCCTTTTTGATAATCTCATGACCAAAATCCCTTAACGTGA
GTTTTCGTTCCACTGAGCGTCAGACCCCGTAGAAAAGATCAAAGGATCTTCTTGAGATCCTTTTTTTCTG
CGCGTAATCTGCTGCTTGCAAACAAAAAAACCACCGCTACCAGCGGTGGTTTGTTTGCCGGATCAAGAGC
TACCAACTCTTTTTCCGAAGGTAACTGGCTTCAGCAGAGCGCAGATACCAAATACTGTTCTTCTAGTGTA
GCCGTAGTTAGGCCACCACTTCAAGAACTCTGTAGCACCGCCTACATACCTCGCTCTGCTAATCCTGTTA
CCAGTGGCTGCTGCCAGTGGCGATAAGTCGTGTCTTACCGGGTTGGACTCAAGACGATAGTTACCGGATA
AGGCGCAGCGGTCGGGCTGAACGGGGGGTTCGTGCACACAGCCCAGCTTGGAGCGAACGACCTACACCGA
ACTGAGATACCTACAGCGTGAGCTATGAGAAAGCGCCACGCTTCCCGAAGGGAGAAAGGCGGACAGGTAT
CCGGTAAGCGGCAGGGTCGGAACAGGAGAGCGCACGAGGGAGCTTCCAGGGGGAAACGCCTGGTATCTTT
ATAGTCCTGTCGGGTTTCGCCACCTCTGACTTGAGCGTCGATTTTTGTGATGCTCGTCAGGGGGGCGGAG
CCTATGGAAAAACGCCAGCAACGCGGCCTTTTTACGGTTCCTGGCCTTTTGCTGGCCTTTTGCTCACATG
TTCTTTCCTGCGTTATCCCCTGATTCTGTGGATAACCGTATTACCGCCATGCATTAGTTATTAATAGTAA
TCAATTACGGGGTCATTAGTTCATAGCCCATATATGGAGTTCCG
