>Addgene plasmid #57239 | PS-CFP2-MCPB2-N-18 | depositor partial sequence | sequence record 88376 | insert sequence
CGTCAGATCCGCTAGCGCCACC
[816 nt withheld, positions 23-838]
AGTCGCGGAGGCAGTGGTGGGGTACCGCGGGCCCGGGATCCACCGGTCGCCACCATGAGCAAGGGCGCCG
AGCTGTTCACCGGCATCGTGCCCATCCTGATCGAGCTGAATGGCGATGTGAATGGCCACAAGTTCAGCGT
GAGCGGCGAGGGCGAGGGCGATGCCACCTACGGCAAGCTGACCCTGAAGTTCATCTGCACCACCGGCAAG
CTGCCTGTGCCCTGGCCCACCCTGGTGGCCACCCTGAGCTACGGCGTGCAGTGCTTCTCACGCTACCCCG
ATCACATGAAGCAGCACGACTTCTTCAAGAGCGCCATGCCTGAGGGCTACATCCAGGAGCGCACCATCTT
CTTCGAGGATGACGGCAACTACAAGACGCGCGCCGAGGTGAAGTTCGAGGGCGATACCCTGGTGAGTCGC
ATCGAGCTGACCGGCACTGATTTCAAGGAGGATGGCAACATCCTGGGCAATAAGATGGAGTACAACTACA
ACGCCACCAATGTGTACATCGTGGCCGACAAGGCCAGGAATGGCATCAAGGTGAACTTCAAGGTCCGCCA
CAACATCAAGGATGGCAGCGTGCAGCTGGCCGACCACTACCAGCAGAATACCCCCATCGGCGATGGCCCT
GTGCTGCTGCCCGATAACCACTACCTGTCCACCCAGAGCGCCCTGTCCAAGGACCCCAACGAGAAGCGCG
ATCACATGATCTACCTCGAGTTCGTGACCGCCGCCGCCATCACCCACGGCATGGATGAGCTGTACAAGTA
AAGCGGCCGCGACTCTAGATCATAATCAGCCATAC
